Addgene plasmid #35700: pcDNA3.1 mycBioID
Purpose: To fuse your protein of interest to the C-terminus of BirA(R118G) and use in proximity-dependent biotin identification (BioID); myc tag
Depositing lab: Kyle Roux. Depositing organization: Sanford Research. Publication: A promiscuous biotin ligase fusion protein identifies proximal and interacting proteins in mammalian cells. Roux KJ, Kim DI, Raida M, Burke B. J Cell Biol. 2012 Mar 12. 10.1083/jcb.201112098 PubMed 22412018.
Backbone
  Vector backbone: pcDNA3.1(-)
  Backbone manufacturer: InVitrogen
  Backbone size w/o insert (bp): 5400
  Modifications to backbone: none
  Vector type: Mammalian Expression
  Selectable markers: Neomycin (select with G418)
Growth in bacteria
  Bacterial resistance: Ampicillin, 100 μg/mL
  Growth temperature: 37°C
  Growth strain: XL1 Blue
  Copy number: High Copy
Gene/Insert
  Gene/Insert name: BirA
  Species: E. coli
  Insert size (bp): 1116
  Mutation: R118G (highly promiscuous form)
  Promoter: cmv
  Tag / fusion protein: Myc (N terminal on insert)
  Cloning method: Restriction Enzyme; 5′ cloning site NheI (not destroyed); 3′ cloning site PmeI (not destroyed)
  Sequencing primers: 5′ CMV-F; 3′ BGH-rev
Terms and licenses: Academic/Nonprofit Terms; Industry Terms: Not Available to Industry
How to cite: pcDNA3.1 mycBioID was a gift from Kyle Roux (Addgene plasmid # 35700 ; http://n2t.net/addgene:35700 ; RRID:Addgene_35700)
