[The description below was written by a language model from this plasmid's Addgene catalogue record and pLannotate feature annotations shown in this document.]
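Description:
pcDNA3.1 mycBioID is a mammalian expression plasmid built on the pcDNA3.1(-) backbone and designed as a cloning vector for proximity-dependent biotin identification (BioID). It is propagated in E. coli as a high-copy plasmid through its ColE1/pUC-type origin and selected with ampicillin via the β-lactamase gene. An f1 origin is also present, which allows single-stranded DNA production. For stable selection in mammalian cells, an SV40 early promoter drives a neomycin phosphotransferase gene followed by an SV40 polyadenylation signal, conferring G418 resistance. The short fragments annotated as an HIV-1 LTR, ble, lacI and an extra piece of SV40 promoter appear to be backbone remnants or similarity hits rather than functional parts.

The payload is the E. coli biotin protein ligase BirA carrying the R118G mutation, a highly promiscuous form also known as BirA* or BioID. It is expressed from the CMV immediate early enhancer and promoter and terminated by the bovine growth hormone polyadenylation signal. According to the record, a myc epitope tag sits at the N terminus of the ligase; the tag is not annotated separately in the feature table, but space exists upstream of the annotated BirA coding region. A T7 promoter lies between the CMV promoter and the insert.

The vector is meant to receive a gene of interest downstream of BirA(R118G), so that the protein is fused to the C-terminus of the ligase. In cells, the fusion biotinylates proximal and interacting proteins, which can then be captured by biotin affinity and identified. The myc tag allows detection of the fusion protein.
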