Features (pLannotate 1.2.2; 20 found; start..end, strand, type, name):
     30..82      -  misc_feature   bom (fragment): basis of mobility region from pBR322
    237..616     +  enhancer       CMV enhancer: human cytomegalovirus immediate early enhancer
    617..820     +  promoter       CMV promoter: human cytomegalovirus (CMV) immediate early promoter
    816..849     +  LTR            5' LTR (truncated) (fragment): truncated 5' long terminal repeat (LTR) from HIV-1
    865..883     +  promoter       T7 promoter: promoter for bacteriophage T7 RNA polymerase
    943..1902    +  CDS            BirA(R118G): promiscuous R118G mutant of the E. coli biotin protein ligase (Cronan, 2005) also known as BirA* or BioID
   2009..2233    +  polyA_signal   bGH poly(A) signal: bovine growth hormone polyadenylation signal
   2237..2258    +  promoter       SV40 promoter (fragment): SV40 enhancer and early promoter
   2279..2707    +  rep_origin     f1 ori (sequence partly withheld): f1 bacteriophage origin of replication; arrow indicates direction of (+) strand synthesis
   2721..3050    +  promoter       SV40 promoter: SV40 enhancer and early promoter
   3117..3908    +  CDS            neo: KKA2_KLEPN - Also known as kan, nptII. Experimental evidence at protein level: Swiss-Prot protein existence level 1. Resistance to kanamycin, neomycin, paromomycin, ribostamycin, butirosin and gentamicin B. From Klebsiella pneumoniae.
   3932..4090    +  CDS            ble (fragment): BLE_KLEPN - Experimental evidence at protein level: Swiss-Prot protein existence level 1. Binding protein with a strong affinity to the bleomycin family of antibiotics. Binds to CL990; an antimitotic-antibiotic compound. From Klebsiella pneumoniae.
   4085..4206    +  polyA_signal   SV40 poly(A) signal: SV40 polyadenylation signal
   4279..4295    -  protein_bind   lac operator: The lac repressor binds to the lac operator to inhibit transcription in E. coli. This inhibition can be relieved by adding lactose or isopropyl-β-D-thiogalactopyranoside (IPTG). lac repressor encoded by lacI
   4303..4333    -  promoter       lac promoter: promoter for the E. coli lac operon
   4348..4369    -  protein_bind   CAP binding site: CAP binding activates transcription in the presence of cAMP. E. coli catabolite activator protein
   4382..4474    -  CDS            lacI (fragment): lac repressor; lacI; The lac repressor binds to the lac operator to inhibit transcription in E. coli. This inhibition can be relieved by adding lactose or isopropyl-β-D-thiogalactopyranoside (IPTG).
   4657..5245    -  rep_origin     ori: high-copy-number ColE1/pMB1/pBR322/pUC origin of replication
   5416..6276    -  CDS            AmpR: β-lactamase; bla; confers resistance to ampicillin, carbenicillin, and related antibiotics
   6277..6381    -  promoter       AmpR promoter: bla
>Addgene plasmid #35700 | pcDNA3.1 mycBioID | addgene full sequence | sequence record 228311 | Addgene NGS Result
TCGACGGATCGGGAGATCTCCCGATCCCCTATGGTGCACTCTCAGTACAATCTGCTCTGATGCCGCATAG
TTAAGCCAGTATCTGCTCCCTGCTTGTGTGTTGGAGGTCGCTGAGTAGTGCGCGAGCAAAATTTAAGCTA
CAACAAGGCAAGGCTTGACCGACAATTGCATGAAGAATCTGCTTAGGGTTAGGCGTTTTGCGCTGCTTCG
CGATGTACGGGCCAGATATACGCGTTGACATTGATTATTGACTAGTTATTAATAGTAATCAATTACGGGG
TCATTAGTTCATAGCCCATATATGGAGTTCCGCGTTACATAACTTACGGTAAATGGCCCGCCTGGCTGAC
CGCCCAACGACCCCCGCCCATTGACGTCAATAATGACGTATGTTCCCATAGTAACGCCAATAGGGACTTT
CCATTGACGTCAATGGGTGGAGTATTTACGGTAAACTGCCCACTTGGCAGTACATCAAGTGTATCATATG
CCAAGTACGCCCCCTATTGACGTCAATGACGGTAAATGGCCCGCCTGGCATTATGCCCAGTACATGACCT
TATGGGACTTTCCTACTTGGCAGTACATCTACGTATTAGTCATCGCTATTACCATGGTGATGCGGTTTTG
GCAGTACATCAATGGGCGTGGATAGCGGTTTGACTCACGGGGATTTCCAAGTCTCCACCCCATTGACGTC
AATGGGAGTTTGTTTTGGCACCAAAATCAACGGGACTTTCCAAAATGTCGTAACAACTCCGCCCCATTGA
CGCAAATGGGCGGTAGGCGTGTACGGTGGGAGGTCTATATAAGCAGAGCTCTCTGGCTAACTAGAGAACC
CACTGCTTACTGGCTTATCGAAATTAATACGACTCACTATAGGGAGACCCAAGCTGGCTAGCCACCATGG
AACAAAAACTCATCTCAGAAGAGGATCTCGACAAGGACAACACCGTGCCCCTGAAGCTGATCGCCCTGCT
GGCCAACGGCGAGTTCCACTCTGGCGAGCAGCTGGGAGAGACCCTGGGAATGAGCAGAGCCGCCATCAAC
AAGCACATCCAGACACTGAGAGACTGGGGAGTGGACGTGTTCACCGTGCCTGGCAAGGGCTACAGCCTGC
CTGAGCCTATCCAGCTGCTGAACGCCAAGCAGATCCTGGGACAGCTGGATGGCGGAAGCGTGGCCGTGCT
GCCTGTGATCGACTCCACCAATCAGTACCTGCTGGACAGAATCGGAGAGCTGAAGTCCGGCGACGCCTGC
ATCGCCGAGTACCAGCAGGCTGGCAGAGGAGGCAGAGGACGGAAGTGGTTCAGCCCATTCGGAGCCAACC
TGTACCTGTCCATGTTCTGGAGACTGGAGCAGGGACCTGCTGCTGCCATCGGACTGAGTCTGGTGATCGG
AATCGTGATGGCCGAGGTGCTGAGAAAGCTGGGAGCCGACAAGGTGAGAGTGAAGTGGCCTAATGACCTG
TACCTCCAGGACCGCAAGCTGGCTGGCATCCTGGTGGAGCTGACAGGCAAGACAGGCGATGCCGCTCAGA
TCGTGATCGGAGCCGGAATCAACATGGCCATGAGAAGAGTGGAGGAGAGCGTGGTGAACCAGGGCTGGAT
CACCCTGCAGGAGGCTGGCATCAACCTGGACCGGAACACCCTGGCCGCCATGCTGATCAGAGAGCTGAGA
GCCGCTCTGGAGCTGTTCGAGCAGGAGGGACTGGCTCCTTACCTGAGCAGATGGGAGAAGCTGGACAACT
TCATCAACAGACCTGTGAAGCTGATCATCGGCGACAAGGAAATCTTCGGCATCTCCAGAGGAATCGACAA
GCAGGGAGCTCTGCTGCTGGAGCAGGACGGAATCATCAAGCCCTGGATGGGCGGAGAAATCTCCCTGAGA
AGCGCAGAGAAGCTCGAGCGGCCGCCACTGTGCTGGATATCTGCAGAATTCCACCACACTGGACTAGTGG
ATCCGAGCTCGGTACCAAGCTTAAGTTTAAACCGCTGATCAGCCTCGACTGTGCCTTCTAGTTGCCAGCC
ATCTGTTGTTTGCCCCTCCCCCGTGCCTTCCTTGACCCTGGAAGGTGCCACTCCCACTGTCCTTTCCTAA
TAAAATGAGGAAATTGCATCGCATTGTCTGAGTAGGTGTCATTCTATTCTGGGGGGTGGGGTGGGGCAGG
ACAGCAAGGGGGAGGATTGGGAAGACAATAGCAGGCATGCTGGGGATGCGGTGGGCTCTATGGCTTCTGA
GGCGGAAAGAACCAGCTGGGGCTCTAGGGGGTATCCCC
[124 nt withheld, positions 2279-2402]
C
[91 nt withheld, positions 2404-2494]
A
[49 nt withheld, positions 2496-2544]
CCTTTGACGTTGGAGTCCACGTTCTTT
[37 nt withheld, positions 2572-2608]
ACCCTATCTCGGTCTATTCTTTTGATTTATAAGGGATTTTGCCGATTTCGGCCTATTGGTTAAAAAATGA
GCTGATTTAACAAAAATTTAACGCGAATTAATTCTGTGGAATGTGTGTCAGTTAGGGTGTGGAAAGTCCC
CAGGCTCCCCAGCAGGCAGAAGTATGCAAAGCATGCATCTCAATTAGTCAGCAACCAGGTGTGGAAAGTC
CCCAGGCTCCCCAGCAGGCAGAAGTATGCAAAGCATGCATCTCAATTAGTCAGCAACCATAGTCCCGCCC
CTAACTCCGCCCATCCCGCCCCTAACTCCGCCCAGTTCCGCCCATTCTCCGCCCCATGGCTGACTAATTT
TTTTTATTTATGCAGAGGCCGAGGCCGCCTCTGCCTCTGAGCTATTCCAGAAGTAGTGAGGAGGCTTTTT
TGGAGGCCTAGGCTTTTGCAAAAAGCTCCCGGGAGCTTGTATATCCATTTTCGGATCTGATCAAGAGACA
GGATGAGGATCGTTTCGCATGATTGAACAAGATGGATTGCACGCAGGTTCTCCGGCCGCTTGGGTGGAGA
GGCTATTCGGCTATGACTGGGCACAACAGACAATCGGCTGCTCTGATGCCGCCGTGTTCCGGCTGTCAGC
GCAGGGGCGCCCGGTTCTTTTTGTCAAGACCGACCTGTCCGGTGCCCTGAATGAACTGCAGGACGAGGCA
GCGCGGCTATCGTGGCTGGCCACGACGGGCGTTCCTTGCGCAGCTGTGCTCGACGTTGTCACTGAAGCGG
GAAGGGACTGGCTGCTATTGGGCGAAGTGCCGGGGCAGGATCTCCTGTCATCTCACCTTGCTCCTGCCGA
GAAAGTATCCATCATGGCTGATGCAATGCGGCGGCTGCATACGCTTGATCCGGCTACCTGCCCATTCGAC
CACCAAGCGAAACATCGCATCGAGCGAGCACGTACTCGGATGGAAGCCGGTCTTGTCGATCAGGATGATC
TGGACGAAGAGCATCAGGGGCTCGCGCCAGCCGAACTGTTCGCCAGGCTCAAGGCGCGCATGCCCGACGG
CGAGGATCTCGTCGTGACCCATGGCGATGCCTGCTTGCCGAATATCATGGTGGAAAATGGCCGCTTTTCT
GGATTCATCGACTGTGGCCGGCTGGGTGTGGCGGACCGCTATCAGGACATAGCGTTGGCTACCCGTGATA
TTGCTGAAGAGCTTGGCGGCGAATGGGCTGACCGCTTCCTCGTGCTTTACGGTATCGCCGCTCCCGATTC
GCAGCGCATCGCCTTCTATCGCCTTCTTGACGAGTTCTTCTGAGCGGGACTCTGGGGTTCGAAATGACCG
ACCAAGCGACGCCCAACCTGCCATCACGAGATTTCGATTCCACCGCCGCCTTCTATGAAAGGTTGGGCTT
CGGAATCGTTTTCCGGGACGCCGGCTGGATGATCCTCCAGCGCGGGGATCTCATGCTGGAGTTCTTCGCC
CACCCCAACTTGTTTATTGCAGCTTATAATGGTTACAAATAAAGCAATAGCATCACAAATTTCACAAATA
AAGCATTTTTTTCACTGCATTCTAGTTGTGGTTTGTCCAAACTCATCAATGTATCTTATCATGTCTGTAT
ACCGTCGACCTCTAGCTAGAGCTTGGCGTAATCATGGTCATAGCTGTTTCCTGTGTGAAATTGTTATCCG
CTCACAATTCCACACAACATACGAGCCGGAAGCATAAAGTGTAAAGCCTGGGGTGCCTAATGAGTGAGCT
AACTCACATTAATTGCGTTGCGCTCACTGCCCGCTTTCCAGTCGGGAAACCTGTCGTGCCAGCTGCATTA
ATGAATCGGCCAACGCGCGGGGAGAGGCGGTTTGCGTATTGGGCGCTCTTCCGCTTCCTCGCTCACTGAC
TCGCTGCGCTCGGTCGTTCGGCTGCGGCGAGCGGTATCAGCTCACTCAAAGGCGGTAATACGGTTATCCA
CAGAATCAGGGGATAACGCAGGAAAGAACATGTGAGCAAAAGGCCAGCAAAAGGCCAGGAACCGTAAAAA
GGCCGCGTTGCTGGCGTTTTTCCATAGGCTCCGCCCCCCTGACGAGCATCACAAAAATCGACGCTCAAGT
CAGAGGTGGCGAAACCCGACAGGACTATAAAGATACCAGGCGTTTCCCCCTGGAAGCTCCCTCGTGCGCT
CTCCTGTTCCGACCCTGCCGCTTACCGGATACCTGTCCGCCTTTCTCCCTTCGGGAAGCGTGGCGCTTTC
TCATAGCTCACGCTGTAGGTATCTCAGTTCGGTGTAGGTCGTTCGCTCCAAGCTGGGCTGTGTGCACGAA
CCCCCCGTTCAGCCCGACCGCTGCGCCTTATCCGGTAACTATCGTCTTGAGTCCAACCCGGTAAGACACG
ACTTATCGCCACTGGCAGCAGCCACTGGTAACAGGATTAGCAGAGCGAGGTATGTAGGCGGTGCTACAGA
GTTCTTGAAGTGGTGGCCTAACTACGGCTACACTAGAAGAACAGTATTTGGTATCTGCGCTCTGCTGAAG
CCAGTTACCTTCGGAAAAAGAGTTGGTAGCTCTTGATCCGGCAAACAAACCACCGCTGGTAGCGGTGGTT
TTTTTGTTTGCAAGCAGCAGATTACGCGCAGAAAAAAAGGATCTCAAGAAGATCCTTTGATCTTTTCTAC
GGGGTCTGACGCTCAGTGGAACGAAAACTCACGTTAAGGGATTTTGGTCATGAGATTATCAAAAAGGATC
TTCACCTAGATCCTTTTAAATTAAAAATGAAGTTTTAAATCAATCTAAAGTATATATGAGTAAACTTGGT
CTGACAGTTACCAATGCTTAATCAGTGAGGCACCTATCTCAGCGATCTGTCTATTTCGTTCATCCATAGT
TGCCTGACTCCCCGTCGTGTAGATAACTACGATACGGGAGGGCTTACCATCTGGCCCCAGTGCTGCAATG
ATACCGCGAGACCCACGCTCACCGGCTCCAGATTTATCAGCAATAAACCAGCCAGCCGGAAGGGCCGAGC
GCAGAAGTGGTCCTGCAACTTTATCCGCCTCCATCCAGTCTATTAATTGTTGCCGGGAAGCTAGAGTAAG
TAGTTCGCCAGTTAATAGTTTGCGCAACGTTGTTGCCATTGCTACAGGCATCGTGGTGTCACGCTCGTCG
TTTGGTATGGCTTCATTCAGCTCCGGTTCCCAACGATCAAGGCGAGTTACATGATCCCCCATGTTGTGCA
AAAAAGCGGTTAGCTCCTTCGGTCCTCCGATCGTTGTCAGAAGTAAGTTGGCCGCAGTGTTATCACTCAT
GGTTATGGCAGCACTGCATAATTCTCTTACTGTCATGCCATCCGTAAGATGCTTTTCTGTGACTGGTGAG
TACTCAACCAAGTCATTCTGAGAATAGTGTATGCGGCGACCGAGTTGCTCTTGCCCGGCGTCAATACGGG
ATAATACCGCGCCACATAGCAGAACTTTAAAAGTGCTCATCATTGGAAAACGTTCTTCGGGGCGAAAACT
CTCAAGGATCTTACCGCTGTTGAGATCCAGTTCGATGTAACCCACTCGTGCACCCAACTGATCTTCAGCA
TCTTTTACTTTCACCAGCGTTTCTGGGTGAGCAAAAACAGGAAGGCAAAATGCCGCAAAAAAGGGAATAA
GGGCGACACGGAAATGTTGAATACTCATACTCTTCCTTTTTCAATATTATTGAAGCATTTATCAGGGTTA
TTGTCTCATGAGCGGATACATATTTGAATGTATTTAGAAAAATAAACAAATAGGGGTTCCGCGCACATTT
CCCCGAAAAGTGCCACCTGACG
