>Addgene plasmid #35700 | pcDNA3.1 mycBioID | addgene partial sequence | sequence record 102782 | BGH-rev 5'-TAGAAGGCACAGTCGAGG-3'
GAGCTCGGATCCACTAGTCCAGTGTGGTGGAATTCTGCAGATATCCAGCACAGTGGCGGCCGCTCGAGCT
TCTCTGCGCTTCTCAGGGAGATTTCTCCGCCCATCCAGGGCTTGATGATTCCGTCCTGCTCCAGCAGCAG
AGCTCCCTGCTTGTCGATTCCTCTGGAGATGCCGAAGATTTCCTTGTCGCCGATGATCAGCTTCACAGGT
CTGTTGATGAAGTTGTCCAGCTTCTCCCATCTGCTCAGGTAAGGAGCCAGTCCCTCCTGCTCGAACAGCT
CCAGAGCGGCTCTCAGCTCTCTGATCAGCATGGCGGCCAGGGTGTTCCGGTCCAGGTTGATGCCAGCCTC
CTGCAGGGTGATCCAGCCCTGGTTCACCACGCTCTCCTCCACTCTTCTCATGGCCATGTTGATTCCGGCT
CCGATCACGATCTGAGCGGCATCGCCTGTCTTGCCTGTCAGCTCCACCAGGATGCCAGCCAGCTTGCGGT
CCTGGAGGTACAGGTCATTAGGCCACTTCACTCTCACCTTGTCGGCTCCCAGCTTTCTCAGCACCTCGGC
CATCACGATTCCGATCACCAGACTCAGTCCGATGGCAGCAGCAGGTCCCTGCTCCAGTCTCCAGAACATG
GACAGGTACAGGTTGGCTCCGAATGGGCTGAACCACTTCCGTCCTCTGCCTCCTCTGCCAGCCTGCTGGT
ACTCGGCGATGCAGGCGTCA
