>Addgene plasmid #35700 | pcDNA3.1 mycBioID | addgene partial sequence | sequence record 119785 | CMV-F 5'-CGCAAATGGGCGGTAGGCGTG-3'
CTCTCTGGCTAACTAGAGAACCCACTGCTTACTGGCTTATCGAAATTAATACGACTCACTATAGGGAGAC
CCAAGCTGGCTAGCCACCATGGAACAAAAACTCATCTCAGAAGAGGATCTCGACAAGGACAACACCGTGC
CCCTGAAGCTGATCGCCCTGCTGGCCAACGGCGAGTTCCACTCTGGCGAGCAGCTGGGAGAGACCCTGGG
AATGAGCAGAGCCGCCATCAACAAGCACATCCAGACACTGAGAGACTGGGGAGTGGACGTGTTCACCGTG
CCTGGCAAGGGCTACAGCCTGCCTGAGCCTATCCAGCTGCTGAACGCCAAGCAGATCCTGGGACAGCTGG
ATGGCGGAAGCGTGGCCGTGCTGCCTGTGATCGACTCCACCAATCAGTACCTGCTGGACAGAATCGGAGA
GCTGAAGTCCGGCGACGCCTGCATCGCCGAGTACCAGCAGGCTGGCAGAGGAGGCAGAGGACGGAAGTGG
TTCAGCCCATTCGGAGCCAACCTGTACCTGTCCATGTTCTGGAGACTGGAGCAGGGACCTGCTGCTGCCA
TCGGACTGAGTCTGGTGATCGGAATCGTGATGGCCGAGGTGCTGAGAAAGCTGGGAGCCGACAAGGTGAG
AGTGAAGTGGCCTAATGACCTGTACCTCCAGGACCGCAAGCTGGCTGGCATCCTGGTGGAGCTGACAGGC
AAGACAGGCGATGCCGCTCAGATCGTGATCGGAGCCGGAATCAACATGGCCATGAGAAGAGTGGAGGAGA
GCGTGGTGAACCAGGGCTGGATCACCCTGCAGGAGGCTGGCATCAACCTGGACCGGAACACCCTGGCCGC
CATGCTGATCAGAGAGCTGAGAGCCGCTCTGGAGCTGTTCGAGCAGGAGGGACTGGCTCCTTACCTGAGC
AGATGGGAGAAGCTGGACAACTTCATCAACAGACCTGTGAAGCTGATCATCGGCGA
