LOCUS       Exported 6411 bp ds-DNA circular SYN 12-MAY-2021
DEFINITION  To fuse your protein of interest to the C-terminus of BirA(R118G)
            and use in proximity-dependent biotin identification (BioID); myc
            tag.
ACCESSION   .
VERSION     .
KEYWORDS    pcDNA3.1 mycBioID
SOURCE      synthetic DNA construct
  ORGANISM  synthetic DNA construct
REFERENCE   1 (bases 1 to 6411)
  AUTHORS   Roux KJ, Kim DI, Raida M, Burke B
  TITLE     A promiscuous biotin ligase fusion protein identifies proximal and
            interacting proteins in mammalian cells.
  JOURNAL   J Cell Biol. 2012 Mar 12.
  PUBMED    22412018
REFERENCE   2 (bases 1 to 6411)
  AUTHORS   .
  TITLE     Direct Submission
  JOURNAL   Exported May 12, 2021 from SnapGene Server 1.1.58
            http://www.snapgene.com
FEATURES             Location/Qualifiers
     source          1..6411
                     /organism="synthetic DNA construct"
                     /mol_type="other DNA"
     primer_bind     complement(44..63)
                     /label=pRS-marker
                     /note="pRS vectors, use to sequence yeast selectable
                     marker"
     enhancer        235..614
                     /label=CMV enhancer
                     /note="human cytomegalovirus immediate early enhancer"
     promoter        615..818
                     /label=CMV promoter
                     /note="human cytomegalovirus (CMV) immediate early
                     promoter"
     primer_bind     769..789
                     /label=CMV-F
                     /note="Human CMV immediate early promoter, forward primer"
     primer_bind     863..882
                     /label=T7
                     /note="T7 promoter, forward primer"
     promoter        863..881
                     /label=T7 promoter
                     /note="promoter for bacteriophage T7 RNA polymerase"
     regulatory      899..908
                     /regulatory_class="other"
                     /note="vertebrate consensus sequence for strong initiation
                     of translation (Kozak, 1987)"
     CDS             908..937
                     /codon_start=1
                     /product="Myc (human c-Myc proto-oncogene) epitope tag"
                     /label=Myc
                     /translation="EQKLISEEDL"
     CDS             941..1900
                     /codon_start=1
                     /product="promiscuous R118G mutant of the E. coli biotin
                     protein ligase (Cronan, 2005)"
                     /label=BirA(R118G)
                     /note="also known as BirA* or BioID"
                     /translation="KDNTVPLKLIALLANGEFHSGEQLGETLGMSRAAINKHIQTLRDW
                     GVDVFTVPGKGYSLPEPIQLLNAKQILGQLDGGSVAVLPVIDSTNQYLLDRIGELKSGD
                     ACIAEYQQAGRGGRGRKWFSPFGANLYLSMFWRLEQGPAAAIGLSLVIGIVMAEVLRKL
                     GADKVRVKWPNDLYLQDRKLAGILVELTGKTGDAAQIVIGAGINMAMRRVEESVVNQGW
                     ITLQEAGINLDRNTLAAMLIRELRAALELFEQEGLAPYLSRWEKLDNFINRPVKLIIGD
                     KEIFGISRGIDKQGALLLEQDGIIKPWMGGEISLRSAEK"
     primer_bind     complement(2001..2018)
                     /label=BGH-rev
                     /note="Bovine growth hormone terminator, reverse primer.
                     Also called BGH reverse"
     polyA_signal    2007..2231
                     /label=bGH poly(A) signal
                     /note="bovine growth hormone polyadenylation signal"
     rep_origin      2277..2705
                     /direction=RIGHT
                     /label=f1 ori
                     /note="f1 bacteriophage origin of replication; arrow
                     indicates direction of (+) strand synthesis"
     primer_bind     complement(2364..2383)
                     /label=F1ori-R
                     /note="F1 origin, reverse primer"
     primer_bind     2574..2595
                     /label=F1ori-F
                     /note="F1 origin, forward primer"
     primer_bind     complement(2714..2734)
                     /label=pBABE 3'
                     /note="SV40 enhancer, reverse primer for pBABE vectors"
     promoter        2719..3049
                     /label=SV40 promoter
                     /note="SV40 enhancer and early promoter"
     rep_origin      2900..3035
                     /label=SV40 ori
                     /note="SV40 origin of replication"
     primer_bind     2962..2981
                     /label=SV40pro-F
                     /note="SV40 promoter/origin, forward primer"
     CDS             3116..3910
                     /codon_start=1
                     /gene="aph(3')-II (or nptII)"
                     /product="aminoglycoside phosphotransferase from Tn5"
                     /label=NeoR/KanR
                     /note="confers resistance to neomycin, kanamycin, and G418
                     (Geneticin(R))"
                     /translation="MIEQDGLHAGSPAAWVERLFGYDWAQQTIGCSDAAVFRLSAQGRP
                     VLFVKTDLSGALNELQDEAARLSWLATTGVPCAAVLDVVTEAGRDWLLLGEVPGQDLLS
                     SHLAPAEKVSIMADAMRRLHTLDPATCPFDHQAKHRIERARTRMEAGLVDQDDLDEEHQ
                     GLAPAELFARLKARMPDGEDLVVTHGDACLPNIMVENGRFSGFIDCGRLGVADRYQDIA
                     LATRDIAEELGGEWADRFLVLYGIAAPDSQRIAFYRLLDEFF"
     primer_bind     complement(3170..3189)
                     /label=Neo-R
                     /note="Neomycin resistance gene, reverse primer"
     primer_bind     3780..3799
                     /label=Neo-F
                     /note="Neomycin resistance gene, forward primer"
     polyA_signal    4084..4205
                     /label=SV40 poly(A) signal
                     /note="SV40 polyadenylation signal"
     primer_bind     complement(4121..4140)
                     /label=SV40pA-R
                     /note="SV40 polyA, reverse primer"
     primer_bind     4175..4194
                     /label=EBV-rev
                     /note="SV40 polyA terminator, reverse primer"
     primer_bind     complement(4254..4270)
                     /label=M13 rev
                     /note="common sequencing primer, one of multiple similar
                     variants"
     primer_bind     complement(4254..4270)
                     /label=M13 Reverse
                     /note="In lacZ gene. Also called M13-rev"
     primer_bind     complement(4267..4289)
                     /label=M13/pUC Reverse
                     /note="In lacZ gene"
     protein_bind    4278..4294
                     /label=lac operator
                     /bound_moiety="lac repressor encoded by lacI"
                     /note="The lac repressor binds to the lac operator to
                     inhibit transcription in E. coli. This inhibition can be
                     relieved by adding lactose or
                     isopropyl-beta-D-thiogalactopyranoside (IPTG)."
     promoter        complement(4302..4332)
                     /label=lac promoter
                     /note="promoter for the E. coli lac operon"
     protein_bind    4347..4368
                     /label=CAP binding site
                     /bound_moiety="E. coli catabolite activator protein"
                     /note="CAP binding activates transcription in the presence
                     of cAMP."
     primer_bind     complement(4485..4502)
                     /label=L4440
                     /note="L4440 vector, forward primer"
     rep_origin      complement(4656..5244)
                     /direction=LEFT
                     /label=ori
                     /note="high-copy-number ColE1/pMB1/pBR322/pUC origin of
                     replication"
     primer_bind     complement(4736..4755)
                     /label=pBR322ori-F
                     /note="pBR322 origin, forward primer"
     CDS             complement(5415..6275)
                     /codon_start=1
                     /gene="bla"
                     /product="beta-lactamase"
                     /label=AmpR
                     /note="confers resistance to ampicillin, carbenicillin, and
                     related antibiotics"
                     /translation="MSIQHFRVALIPFFAAFCLPVFAHPETLVKVKDAEDQLGARVGYI
                     ELDLNSGKILESFRPEERFPMMSTFKVLLCGAVLSRIDAGQEQLGRRIHYSQNDLVEYS
                     PVTEKHLTDGMTVRELCSAAITMSDNTAANLLLTTIGGPKELTAFLHNMGDHVTRLDRW
                     EPELNEAIPNDERDTTMPVAMATTLRKLLTGELLTLASRQQLIDWMEADKVAGPLLRSA
                     LPAGWFIADKSGAGERGSRGIIAALGPDGKPSRIVVIYTTGSQATMDERNRQIAEIGAS
                     LIKHW"
     primer_bind     6038..6057
                     /label=Amp-R
                     /note="Ampicillin resistance gene, reverse primer"
     promoter        complement(6276..6380)
                     /gene="bla"
                     /label=AmpR promoter
ORIGIN
        1 gacggatcgg gagatctccc gatcccctat ggtcgactct cagtacaatc tgctctgatg
       61 ccgcatagtt aagccagtat ctgctccctg cttgtgtgtt ggaggtcgct gagtagtgcg
      121 cgagcaaaat ttaagctaca acaaggcaag gcttgaccga caattgcatg aagaatctgc
      181 ttagggttag gcgttttgcg ctgcttcgcg atgtacgggc cagatatacg cgttgacatt
      241 gattattgac tagttattaa tagtaatcaa ttacggggtc attagttcat agcccatata
      301 tggagttccg cgttacataa cttacggtaa atggcccgcc tggctgaccg cccaacgacc
      361 cccgcccatt gacgtcaata atgacgtatg ttcccatagt aacgccaata gggactttcc
      421 attgacgtca atgggtggac tatttacggt aaactgccca cttggcagta catcaagtgt
      481 atcatatgcc aagtacgccc cctattgacg tcaatgacgg taaatggccc gcctggcatt
      541 atgcccagta catgacctta tgggactttc ctacttggca gtacatctac gtattagtca
      601 tcgctattac catggtgatg cggttttggc agtacatcaa tgggcgtgga tagcggtttg
      661 actcacgggg atttccaagt ctccacccca ttgacgtcaa tgggagtttg ttttggcacc
      721 aaaatcaacg ggactttcca aaatgtcgta acaactccgc cccattgacg caaatgggcg
      781 gtaggcgtgt acggtgggag gtctatataa gcagagctct ctggctaact agagaaccca
      841 ctgcttactg gcttatcgaa attaatacga ctcactatag ggagacccaa gctggctagc
      901 caccatggaa caaaaactca tctcagaaga ggatctcgac aaggacaaca ccgtgcccct
      961 gaagctgatc gccctgctgg ccaacggcga gttccactct ggcgagcagc tgggagagac
     1021 cctgggaatg agcagagccg ccatcaacaa gcacatccag acactgagag actggggagt
     1081 ggacgtgttc accgtgcctg gcaagggcta cagcctgcct gagcctatcc agctgctgaa
     1141 cgccaagcag atcctgggac agctggatgg cggaagcgtg gccgtgctgc ctgtgatcga
     1201 ctccaccaat cagtacctgc tggacagaat cggagagctg aagtccggcg acgcctgcat
     1261 cgccgagtac cagcaggctg gcagaggagg cagaggacgg aagtggttca gcccattcgg
     1321 agccaacctg tacctgtcca tgttctggag actggagcag ggacctgctg ctgccatcgg
     1381 actgagtctg gtgatcggaa tcgtgatggc cgaggtgctg agaaagctgg gagccgacaa
     1441 ggtgagagtg aagtggccta atgacctgta cctccaggac cgcaagctgg ctggcatcct
     1501 ggtggagctg acaggcaaga caggcgatgc cgctcagatc gtgatcggag ccggaatcaa
     1561 catggccatg agaagagtgg aggagagcgt ggtgaaccag ggctggatca ccctgcagga
     1621 ggctggcatc aacctggacc ggaacaccct ggccgccatg ctgatcagag agctgagagc
     1681 cgctctggag ctgttcgagc aggagggact ggctccttac ctgagcagat gggagaagct
     1741 ggacaacttc atcaacagac ctgtgaagct gatcatcggc gacaaggaaa tcttcggcat
     1801 ctccagagga atcgacaagc agggagctct gctgctggag caggacggaa tcatcaagcc
     1861 ctggatgggc ggagaaatct ccctgagaag cgcagagaag ctcgagcggc cgccactgtg
     1921 ctggatatct gcagaattcc accacactgg actagtggat ccgagctcgg taccaagctt
     1981 aagtttaaac cgctgatcag cctcgactgt gccttctagt tgccagccat ctgttgtttg
     2041 cccctccccc gtgccttcct tgaccctgga aggtgccact cccactgtcc tttcctaata
     2101 aaatgaggaa attgcatcgc attgtctgag taggtgtcat tctattctgg ggggtggggt
     2161 ggggcaggac agcaaggggg aggattggga agacaatagc aggcatgctg gggatgcggt
     2221 gggctctatg gcttctgagg cggaaagaac cagctggggc tctagggggt atccccnnnn
     2281 nnnnnnnnnn nnnnnnnnnn nnnnnnnnnn nnnnnnnnnn nnnnnnnnnn nnnnnnnnnn
     2341 nnnnnnnnnn nnnnnnnnnn nnnnnnnnnn nnnnnnnnnn nnnnnnnnnn nnnnnnnnnn
     2401 cgccggcttt ccccgtcaag ctctaaatcg gggcannnnn nnnnnnnnnn nnnnnnnnnn
     2461 nnnnnnnnnn nnnnnnnnnn nnnnnnnnnn nnannnnnnn nnnnnnnnnn nnnnnnnnnn
     2521 nnnnnnnnnn nnnnnnnnnn nncctttgac gttggagtcc acgttcttta atagtggact
     2581 cttgttccaa actggaacaa cactcaaccc tatctcggtc tattcttttg atttataagg
     2641 gattttgggg atttcggcct attggttaaa aaatgagctg atttaacaaa aatttaacgc
     2701 gaattaattc tgtggaatgt gtgtcagtta gggtgtggaa agtccccagg ctccccaggc
     2761 aggcagaagt atgcaaagca tgcatctcaa ttagtcagca accaggtgtg gaaagtcccc
     2821 aggctcccca gcaggcagaa gtatgcaaag catgcatctc aattagtcag caaccatagt
     2881 cccgccccta actccgccca tcccgcccct aactccgccc agttccgccc attctccgcc
     2941 ccatggctga ctaatttttt ttatttatgc agaggccgag gccgcctctg cctctgagct
     3001 attccagaag tagtgaggag gcttttttgg aggcctaggc ttttgcaaaa agctcccggg
     3061 agcttgtata tccattttcg gatctgatca agagacagga tgaggatcgt ttcgcatgat
     3121 tgaacaagat ggattgcacg caggttctcc ggccgcttgg gtggagaggc tattcggcta
     3181 tgactgggca caacagacaa tcggctgctc tgatgccgcc gtgttccggc tgtcagcgca
     3241 ggggcgcccg gttctttttg tcaagaccga cctgtccggt gccctgaatg aactgcagga
     3301 cgaggcagcg cggctatcgt ggctggccac gacgggcgtt ccttgcgcag ctgtgctcga
     3361 cgttgtcact gaagcgggaa gggactggct gctattgggc gaagtgccgg ggcaggatct
     3421 cctgtcatct caccttgctc ctgccgagaa agtatccatc atggctgatg caatgcggcg
     3481 gctgcatacg cttgatccgg ctacctgccc attcgaccac caagcgaaac atcgcatcga
     3541 gcgagcacgt actcggatgg aagccggtct tgtcgatcag gatgatctgg acgaagagca
     3601 tcaggggctc gcgccagccg aactgttcgc caggctcaag gcgcgcatgc ccgacggcga
     3661 ggatctcgtc gtgacccatg gcgatgcctg cttgccgaat atcatggtgg aaaatggccg
     3721 cttttctgga ttcatcgact gtggccggct gggtgtggcg gaccgctatc aggacatagc
     3781 gttggctacc cgtgatattg ctgaagagct tggcggcgaa tgggctgacc gcttcctcgt
     3841 gctttacggt atcgccgctc ccgattcgca gcgcatcgcc ttctatcgcc ttcttgacga
     3901 gttcttctga gcgggactct ggggttcgaa atgaccgacc aagcgacgcc caacctgcca
     3961 tcacgagatt tcgattccac cgccgccttc tatgaaaggt tgggcttcgg aatcgttttc
     4021 cgggacgccg gctggatgat cctccagcgc ggggatctca tgctggagtt cttcgcccac
     4081 cccaacttgt ttattgcagc ttataatggt tacaaataaa gcaatagcat cacaaatttc
     4141 acaaataaag catttttttc actgcattct agttgtggtt tgtccaaact catcaatgta
     4201 tcttatcatg tctgtatacc gtcgacctct agctagagct tggcgtaatc atggtcatag
     4261 ctgtttcctg tgtgaaattg ttatccgctc acaattccac acaacatacg agccggaagc
     4321 ataaagtgta aagcctgggg tgcctaatga gtgagctaac tcacattaat tgcgttgcgc
     4381 tcactgcccg ctttccagtc gggaaacctg tcgtgccagc tgcattaatg aatcggccaa
     4441 cgcgcgggga gaggcggttt gcgtattggg cgctcttccg cttcctcgct cactgactcg
     4501 ctgcgctcgg tcgttcggct gcggcgagcg gtatcagctc actcaaaggc ggtaatacgg
     4561 ttatccacag aatcagggga taacgcagga aagaacatgt gagcaaaagg ccagcaaaag
     4621 gccaggaacc gtaaaaaggc cgcgttgctg gcgtttttcc ataggctccg cccccctgac
     4681 gagcatcaca aaaatcgacg ctcaagtcag aggtggcgaa acccgacagg actataaaga
     4741 taccaggcgt ttccccctgg aagctccctc gtgcgctctc ctgttccgac cctgccgctt
     4801 accggatacc tgtccgcctt tctcccttcg ggaagcgtgg cgctttctca atgctcacgc
     4861 tgtaggtatc tcagttcggt gtaggtcgtt cgctccaagc tgggctgtgt gcacgaaccc
     4921 cccgttcagc ccgaccgctg cgccttatcc ggtaactatc gtcttgagtc caacccggta
     4981 agacacgact tatcgccact ggcagcagcc actggtaaca ggattagcag agcgaggtat
     5041 gtaggcggtg ctacagagtt cttgaagtgg tggcctaact acggctacac tagaaggaca
     5101 gtatttggta tctgcgctct gctgaagcca gttaccttcg gaaaaagagt tggtagctct
     5161 tgatccggca aacaaaccac cgctggtagc ggtggttttt ttgtttgcaa gcagcagatt
     5221 acgcgcagaa aaaaaggatc tcaagaagat cctttgatct tttctacggg gtctgacgct
     5281 cagtggaacg aaaactcacg ttaagggatt ttggtcatga gattatcaaa aaggatcttc
     5341 acctagatcc ttttaaatta aaaatgaagt tttaaatcaa tctaaagtat atatgagtaa
     5401 acttggtctg acagttacca atgcttaatc agtgaggcac ctatctcagc gatctgtcta
     5461 tttcgttcat ccatagttgc ctgactcccc gtcgtgtaga taactacgat acgggagggc
     5521 ttaccatctg gccccagtgc tgcaatgata ccgcgagacc cacgctcacc ggctccagat
     5581 ttatcagcaa taaaccagcc agccggaagg gccgagcgca gaagtggtcc tgcaacttta
     5641 tccgcctcca tccagtctat taattgttgc cgggaagcta gagtaagtag ttcgccagtt
     5701 aatagtttgc gcaacgttgt tgccattgct acaggcatcg tggtgtcacg ctcgtcgttt
     5761 ggtatggctt cattcagctc cggttcccaa cgatcaaggc gagttacatg atcccccatg
     5821 ttgtgcaaaa aagcggttag ctccttcggt cctccgatcg ttgtcagaag taagttggcc
     5881 gcagtgttat cactcatggt tatggcagca ctgcataatt ctcttactgt catgccatcc
     5941 gtaagatgct tttctgtgac tggtgagtac tcaaccaagt cattctgaga atagtgtatg
     6001 cggcgaccga gttgctcttg cccggcgtca atacgggata ataccgcgcc acatagcaga
     6061 actttaaaag tgctcatcat tggaaaacgt tcttcggggc gaaaactctc aaggatctta
     6121 ccgctgttga gatccagttc gatgtaaccc actcgtgcac ccaactgatc ttcagcatct
     6181 tttactttca ccagcgtttc tgggtgagca aaaacaggaa ggcaaaatgc cgcaaaaaag
     6241 ggaataaggg cgacacggaa atgttgaata ctcatactct tcctttttca atattattga
     6301 agcatttatc agggttattg tctcatgagc ggatacatat ttgaatgtat ttagaaaaat
     6361 aaacaaatag gggttccgcg cacatttccc cgaaaagtgc cacctgacgt c
//
